>Addgene plasmid #25555 | Cp-14-3-3 | depositor partial sequence | sequence record 11959 | Author sequence
GAAATGGATGAAAGATTATTACAAAAGTATAGAGCACAGGTTTTTGAGTGGGGAGGATGCTTCGATAAAA
TGTTTGAAGCATTAAAGTCATTAATTTACCTTTCAGAATTTGAAAACTCTGAATTTGATGATGAGGAAAG
GCACTTGTTGACATTATGTATTAAACATAAAATTTCAGATTATAGAACTATGACCAGTCAAGTATTGCAG
GAACAAACGAAACAGTTGAATAATGATGAGCTTGTAAAAATATGTAGTGAGTATGTTTTTTCACTTAGAA
AAGATATTAAGGCGTTTTTACAATCATTTGAAGATTGTGTAGATCGCTTGGTTGAGAAATCATTTTTTAG
TAAATTCTTTAAGCTAAAGGTAAAATCTGATATTTCAAGATATAAACTTGAATTTGGACTTTGTAGTTTA
GAAGATTCTAAAAAAATTCATCAAGATGCATTTACTCTATTATGTGAACACCCGGATAAAATAGAGCAAT
TACCATTGGGATTTATACAGAATCTCGCATACATTCTTTCGGAGAAATACGGAGAAAAAAAGCAAGTATT
TAACATGCTAAATTCTCTGGGAAAGATACTCGAGCTTCAAATTAAAGAGCAAGAAAACATGGATAGAAAG
GCTCAAATAACAGTTTATTTGCAAGGGATTAAGGATTATATTGAAAAA
