>Addgene plasmid #25555 | Cp-14-3-3 | addgene partial sequence | sequence record 31538 | 25555 with LacI-R
GACTCTCTTCCGGGCGCTATCATGCCATACCGCGAAAGGTTTTGCGCCATTCGATGGTGTCCGGGATCTC
GACGCTCTCCCTTATGCGACTCCTGCATTAGGAAGCAGCCCAGTAGTAGGTTGAGGCCGTTGAGCACCGC
CGCCGCAAGGAATGGTGCATGCAAGGAGATGGCGCCCAACAGTCCCCCGGCCACGGGGCCTGCCACCATA
CCCACGCCGAAACAAGCGCTCATGAGCCCGAAGTGGCGAGCCCGATCTTCCCCATCGGTGATGTCGGCGA
TATAGGCGCCAGCAACCGCACCTGTGGCGCCGGTGATGCCGGCCACGATGCGTCCGGCGTAGAGGATCGA
GATCTCGATCCCGCGAAATTAATACGACTCACTATAGGGGAATTGTGAGCGGATAACAATTCCCCTCTAG
AAATAATTTTGTTTAACTTTAAGAAGGAGATATACCATGGGCAGCAGCCATCATCATCATCATCACAGCA
GCGGCAGAGAAAACTTGTATTTCCAGGGCGAAATGGATGAAAGATTATTACAAAAGTATAGAGCACAGGT
TTTTGAGTGGGGAGGATGCTTCGATAAAATGTTTGAAGCATTAAAGTCATTAATTTACCTTTCAGAATTT
GAAAACTCTGAATTTGATGATGAGGAAAGGCACTTGTTGACATTATGTATTAAACATAAAATTTCAGATT
ATAGAACTATGACCAGTCAAGTATTGCAGGAACAAACGAAACAGTTGAATAATGATGAGCTTGTAAAAAT
ATGTAGTGAGTATGTTTTTTCACTTAGAAAAGATATTAAGGCGTTTTTACAATCATTTGAAGATTGTGTA
GATCGCTTGGTTGAGAAATCATTTTTTAGTAAATTCTTTAAGCTAAAGGTAAAATCTGATATTTCAAGAT
AT
