[The description below was written by a language model from this plasmid's Addgene catalogue record.]
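Description:
Cp-14-3-3 is a bacterial expression plasmid built on the p15TV-L backbone, a vector from a structural genomics consortium that is listed at 7,746 bp without insert. It carries ampicillin resistance for selection in E. coli and is recorded as low copy; the origin of replication is not named in the record. No feature table is provided, so the description rests on the catalogue fields alone.

The insert is a 678 bp fragment of the Cryptosporidium parvum gene cgd7_2470, which encodes a 14-3-3 protein, a member of the conserved eukaryotic family of adaptor proteins that bind phosphorylated partners. It was introduced by restriction enzyme cloning and is fused to an N-terminal His tag, which allows purification of the recombinant protein by immobilised metal affinity chromatography. The promoter is not stated explicitly, but the listed sequencing primers are the T7 promoter and T7 terminator primers, which suggests the coding region sits in a T7-driven expression cassette of the type normally induced in E. coli strains that supply T7 RNA polymerase.

The stated purpose is bacterial production of protein for structure determination, and the record notes that the insert may not represent the full open reading frame, as is common for constructs trimmed to a crystallisable domain. The depositor links the construct to a deposited crystal structure of this protein (PDB entry 2O8P), so it is best suited to making purified parasite 14-3-3 protein for structural, biophysical or binding studies.
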