Addgene plasmid #25555: Cp-14-3-3
Purpose: Bacterial expression for structure determination; may not be full ORF
Depositing lab: Cheryl Arrowsmith. Depositing organization: University of Toronto.
Backbone
  Vector backbone: p15TV-L
  Backbone manufacturer: SGC
  Backbone size w/o insert (bp): 7746
  Vector type: Bacterial Expression
Growth in bacteria
  Bacterial resistance: Ampicillin, 100 μg/mL
  Growth temperature: 37°C
  Growth strain: DH5alpha
  Copy number: Low Copy
Gene/Insert
  Gene/Insert name: Cp-14-3-3 (alt names: PDB: 2O8P; 14-3-3; cgd7_2470)
  Species: Cryptosporidium parvum
  Insert size (bp): 678
  Entrez Gene: cgd7_2470
  Tag / fusion protein: His (N terminal on insert)
  Cloning method: Restriction Enzyme
  Sequencing primers: 5′ T7; 3′ T7-term
Terms and licenses: Academic/Nonprofit Terms; Industry Terms: Not Available to Industry
Depositor comments: PDB: 2O8P http://www.thesgc.org/structures/2O8P/
How to cite: Cp-14-3-3 was a gift from Cheryl Arrowsmith (Addgene plasmid # 25555 ; http://n2t.net/addgene:25555 ; RRID:Addgene_25555)
